>Addgene plasmid #24810 | 3XFlag pCMV5-TOPO TAZ (∂304) | addgene partial sequence | sequence record 30777 | 24810 with hGH-PA-R
CTTGCCCCTTGCTCCATACCACCCCCCTCCACCCCATAATATTATAGAAGGACACCTAGTCAGACAAAAT
GATGCAACTTAATTTTATTAGGACAAGGCTGGTGGGCACTGGAGTGGCAACTTCCAGGGCCAGGAGAGGC
ACTGGGGAGGGGTCACAGGGATGCCACCCGGGATCCTCTAGAGAATTCTTACCGCGGCCCTCCATTGAGG
AAAGGATCTGAGCTATTATTAGTGATGGATCTCATGTCTGGGGTCATCGTGGGTGGGTTGACAGCAGCCT
GAACTGGGGCAAGAGTCTCAGCTTCCATGGGGAGCTGTCGACAGAGGGCAGCTTCCTGCCTCATGAGCTC
CTCTTGGCGCATTCGAATCCTTTCTCTCTCCATCTGGATTCTCTGAAGCCGCAGTTTCTGCTGCTGCTGC
TGCTGAGTGGTCAGCGCATTGGGCATACTCATGAGCCCTGCGGGTGGGTTCTGAGTGGGGTGGTTCTGCT
GGCTCAGGGTACTGGGGGCCATCTGCTGCTGGTGTTGGTGATTCATCACGAGATTTGGCTGGGATACTGC
CATGGACCTCTGAGGCACTGGTGTGGAACTGACGGCAGGGTGGAGGTTCATATGATTCAGAGGCTGATTC
ATCGCCTTCCTAGGGTCTTGCCATGTGGT
