>Addgene plasmid #24810 | 3XFlag pCMV5-TOPO TAZ (∂304) | addgene partial sequence | sequence record 30778 | 24810 with CMV-F
GTGAACCGTCAGAATTGATCTGGTACCATGGACTACAAAGACCATGACGGTGATTATAAAGATCATGACA
TCGATTACAAGGATGACGATGACAAGCTTGGGAATCCGGCCTCGGCGCCCCCTCCGCTCCCGCCGCCTGG
GCAGCAAGTGATCCACGTCACGCAGGACCTAGACACAGACCTCGAAGCCCTCTTCAACTCTGTCATGAAT
CCGAAGCCTAGCTCGTGGCGGAAGAAGATCCTGCCGGAGTCTTTCTTTAAGGAGCCTGATTCGGGCTCGC
ACTCGCGCCAGTCCAGCACCGACTCGTCGGGCGGCCACCCGGGGCCTCGACTGGCTGGGGGTGCCCAGCA
TGTCCGCTCGCACTCGTCGCCCGCGTCCCTGCAGCTGGGCACCGGCGCGGGTGCTGCGGGTAGCCCCGCG
CAGCAGCACGCGCACCTCCGCCAGCAGTCCTACGACGTGACCGACGAGCTGCCACTGCCCCCGGGCTGGG
AGATGACCTTCACGGCCACTGGCCGGAGGTACTTCCTCAATCACATAGAAAAAATCACCACATGGCAAGA
CCCTAGGAAGGCGATGAATCAGCCTCTGAATCATATGAACCTCCACCCTGCCGTCAGTTCCACACCAGTG
CCTCAGAGGTCCATGGCAGTATCCCAGCCAAATCTCGTGATGAATCACCAACACCAGCAGCAGATGGCCC
CCAGTACCCTGAGCCAGCAGAACCACCCCACTCAGAACCCACCCGCAGGGCTCATGAGTATGCCCAATGC
GCTGACCACTCAGCAGCAGCAGCAGCAGAAACTG
