[The description below was written by a language model from this plasmid's Addgene catalogue record.]
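Description:
3XFlag pCMV5-TOPO TAZ (∂304) is a mammalian expression plasmid built on the pCMV5-TOPO backbone (about 5 kb without insert). It is propagated in E. coli as a high-copy plasmid under ampicillin selection. The record lists no mammalian selection marker and includes no feature table, so details such as the origin of replication and polyadenylation signal are not documented. The promoter is not explicitly listed either, but the backbone name and the use of a CMV forward sequencing primer indicate that the insert lies downstream of the cytomegalovirus immediate-early promoter, which gives strong constitutive expression in transfected mammalian cells.

The insert is a truncated form of human TAZ (WWTR1), a transcriptional co-regulator. It encodes only amino acids 1-304, so the C-terminal portion of the protein is removed. The fragment was cloned between KpnI and EcoRI sites, both of which remain intact, and it carries an N-terminal 3XFlag epitope tag, which allows detection by immunoblotting or immunofluorescence and recovery by anti-Flag immunoprecipitation.

The associated publication examined how TAZ controls Smad nucleocytoplasmic shuttling and its role in human embryonic stem-cell self-renewal. In that context, this construct is most plausibly one of a deletion series used to map which regions of TAZ are needed for its interactions, localisation or activity, by comparing the truncated protein with full-length TAZ. The record does not state which functional property the deletion was intended to disrupt.
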