Addgene plasmid #24810: 3XFlag pCMV5-TOPO TAZ (∂304)
Depositing lab: Jeff Wrana. Depositing organization: Sinai Health System. Publication: TAZ controls Smad nucleocytoplasmic shuttling and regulates human embryonic stem-cell self-renewal. Varelas X, Sakuma R, Samavarchi-Tehrani P, Peerani R, Rao BM, Dembowy J, Yaffe MB, Zandstra PW, Wrana JL. Nat Cell Biol. 2008 Jul . 10(7):837-48. 10.1038/ncb1748 PubMed 18568018.
Backbone
  Vector backbone: pCMV5-TOPO
  Backbone size w/o insert (bp): 5000
  Vector type: Mammalian Expression
Growth in bacteria
  Bacterial resistance: Ampicillin, 100 μg/mL
  Growth temperature: 37°C
  Growth strain: DH5alpha
  Copy number: High Copy
Gene/Insert
  Gene/Insert name: TAZ (alt name: WWTR1)
  Species: H. sapiens (human)
  Mutation: Contains ONLY amino acids 1-304.
  Entrez Gene: WWTR1 (a.k.a. TAZ)
  Tag / fusion protein: 3XFlag (N terminal on insert)
  Cloning method: Restriction Enzyme; 5′ cloning site KpnI (not destroyed); 3′ cloning site EcoRI (not destroyed)
  Sequencing primers: 5′ CMV-F
Terms and licenses: Academic/Nonprofit Terms; Industry Terms
How to cite: 3XFlag pCMV5-TOPO TAZ (∂304) was a gift from Jeff Wrana (Addgene plasmid # 24810 ; http://n2t.net/addgene:24810 ; RRID:Addgene_24810)
